Addgene plasmid #66922: pLU-CMV-PL3 Flag-humanTRAF3-WT (1114)
Purpose: Lentiviral Expression of TRAF3
Depositing lab: Michael Karin. Depositing organization: University of California, San Diego (UCSD).
Backbone
  Vector backbone: pLU-CMV-PL3
  Vector type: Mammalian Expression, Lentiviral
Growth in bacteria
  Bacterial resistance: Ampicillin, 100 μg/mL
  Growth temperature: 37°C
  Growth strain: Stbl3
  Copy number: Unknown
Gene/Insert
  Gene/Insert name: TRAF3
  Species: H. sapiens (human)
  Entrez Gene: TRAF3 (a.k.a. CAP-1, CAP1, CD40bp, CRAF1, IIAE5, LAP1, RNF118)
  Promoter: CMV
  Tag / fusion protein: FLAG (N terminal on insert)
  Cloning method: Unknown
  Sequencing primers: 5′ CMV-F
Terms and licenses: Academic/Nonprofit Terms; Industry Terms: Not Available to Industry
How to cite: pLU-CMV-PL3 Flag-humanTRAF3-WT (1114) was a gift from Michael Karin (Addgene plasmid # 66922 ; http://n2t.net/addgene:66922 ; RRID:Addgene_66922)
