[The description below was written by a language model from this plasmid's Addgene catalogue record and pLannotate feature annotations shown in this document.]
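Description:
pLU-CMV-PL3 Flag-humanTRAF3-WT (1114) is a lentiviral transfer plasmid for mammalian expression of wild-type human TRAF3, built on the pLU-CMV-PL3 backbone. The sequenced record is 8,167 nt. It is propagated in E. coli through a high-copy ColE1/pUC-type origin and selected with ampicillin via the β-lactamase gene and its own promoter. The recorded host is Stbl3, a recombination-deficient strain often chosen for plasmids carrying repeated LTR sequences. Short fragments of rop, bom, lacZα, lacI and the lac promoter/operator are also annotated and appear to be leftovers of the cloning backbone.

The viral portion has a third-generation, self-inactivating layout. An RSV promoter fused to a truncated HIV-1 5' LTR drives Tat-independent transcription of the genomic RNA in packaging cells. It is followed by the Ψ packaging signal with a gag fragment, the Rev response element for Rev-dependent nuclear export, and the cPPT/CTS, which aids nuclear import of the reverse-transcribed genome. The internal cassette uses the CMV enhancer and immediate-early promoter to express TRAF3 carrying an N-terminal FLAG epitope, which allows detection or immunoprecipitation with anti-FLAG antibodies. A WPRE downstream enhances transcript stability and expression. The ΔU3 3' LTR inactivates LTR promoter activity after integration, and an SV40 poly(A) signal and SV40 origin lie beyond it.

No mammalian selection marker or fluorescent reporter is annotated, so transduced cells cannot be selected or sorted with this construct alone. TRAF3 is an adaptor and E3 ubiquitin ligase complex component that regulates NF-κB and MAP kinase signalling, B-cell survival and antiviral interferon responses. The plasmid therefore suits stable or transient overexpression and reconstitution studies of these pathways.
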