Features (pLannotate 1.2.2; 26 found; start..end, strand, type, name):
     46..81      +  CDS            rop (fragment): Rop protein, which maintains plasmids at low copy number; rop
    183..282     +  misc_feature   bom (fragment): basis of mobility region from pBR322
    288..442     -  CDS            lacZα (fragment): LacZα fragment of β-galactosidase; lacZ fragment
    456..682     +  promoter       RSV promoter: Rous sarcoma virus enhancer/promoter
    683..863     +  LTR            5' LTR (truncated): truncated 5' long terminal repeat (LTR) from HIV-1
    910..1035    +  misc_feature   HIV-1 Ψ: packaging signal of human immunodeficiency virus type 1
   1019..1382    +  CDS            HIV-1 gag (fragment): gag protein from human immunodeficiency virus 1; gag
   1528..1761    +  misc_feature   RRE: The Rev response element (RRE) of HIV-1 allows for Rev-dependent mRNA export from the nucleus to the cytoplasm.
   2138..2238    +  CDS            Rev (fragment): human immunodeficiency virus 1 (HIV-1) Rev protein; rev; enhances nuclear export of unspliced and incompletely spliced viral mRNAs
   2257..2373    +  misc_feature   cPPT/CTS: central polypurine tract and central termination sequence of HIV-1
   2396..2699    +  enhancer       CMV enhancer: human cytomegalovirus immediate early enhancer
   2700..2903    +  promoter       CMV promoter: human cytomegalovirus (CMV) immediate early promoter
   3022..3042    +  CDS            FLAG (fragment): FLAG® epitope tag, followed by an enterokinase cleavage site
   3043..4668    +  CDS            TRAF3: TRAF3_HUMAN - Also known as CAP1, CRAF1. Experimental evidence at protein level: Swiss-Prot protein existence level 1. Regulates pathways leading to the activation of NF-kappa-B and MAP kinases, and plays a central role in the regulation of B-cell survival. Part of signaling pathways leading to the production of cytokines and interferon. Required for normal antibody isotype switching from IgM to IgG. Plays a role T-cell dependent immune responses. Plays a role in the regulation of antiviral responses. Is an essential constituent of several E3 ubiquitin-protein ligase complexes. May have E3 ubi
   4684..5272    +  misc_feature   WPRE: woodchuck hepatitis virus posttranscriptional regulatory element
   5289..5357    +  CDS            nef (fragment): NEF_HV1Z2 - Experimental evidence at protein level: Swiss-Prot protein existence level 1. Extracellular Nef protein targets CD4(+) T-lymphocytes for apoptosis by interacting with CXCR4 surface receptors. From Human immunodeficiency virus type 1 group M subtype D (isolate Z2/CDC-Z34) (HIV-1).
   5359..5592    +  LTR            3' LTR (ΔU3): self-inactivating 3' long terminal repeat (LTR) from HIV-1
   5664..5785    +  polyA_signal   SV40 poly(A) signal: SV40 polyadenylation signal
   5825..5960    +  rep_origin     SV40 ori: SV40 origin of replication
   6016..6032    -  protein_bind   lac operator: The lac repressor binds to the lac operator to inhibit transcription in E. coli. This inhibition can be relieved by adding lactose or isopropyl-β-D-thiogalactopyranoside (IPTG). lac repressor encoded by lacI
   6040..6070    -  promoter       lac promoter: promoter for the E. coli lac operon
   6085..6106    -  protein_bind   CAP binding site: CAP binding activates transcription in the presence of cAMP. E. coli catabolite activator protein
   6119..6211    -  CDS            lacI (fragment): lac repressor; lacI; The lac repressor binds to the lac operator to inhibit transcription in E. coli. This inhibition can be relieved by adding lactose or isopropyl-β-D-thiogalactopyranoside (IPTG).
   6394..6982    -  rep_origin     ori: high-copy-number ColE1/pMB1/pBR322/pUC origin of replication
   7153..8013    -  CDS            AmpR: β-lactamase; bla; confers resistance to ampicillin, carbenicillin, and related antibiotics
   8014..8118    -  promoter       AmpR promoter: bla
>Addgene plasmid #66922 | pLU-CMV-PL3 Flag-humanTRAF3-WT (1114) | addgene full sequence | sequence record 190155 | Addgene NGS Result
ATGACATTAACCTATAAAAATAGGCGTATCACGAGGCCCTTTCGTCTCGCGCGTTTCGGTGATGACGGTG
AAAACCTCTGACACATGCAGCTCCCGGAGACGGTCACAGCTTGTCTGTAAGCGGATGCCGGGAGCAGACA
AGCCCGTCAGGGCGCGTCAGCGGGTGTTGGCGGGTGTCGGGGCTGGCTTAACTATGCGGCATCAGAGCAG
ATTGTACTGAGAGTGCACCATATGCGGTGTGAAATACCGCACAGATGCGTAAGGAGAAAATACCGCATCA
GGCGCCATTCGCCATTCAGGCTGCGCAACTGTTGGGAAGGGCGATCGGTGCGGGCCTCTTCGCTATTACG
CCAGCTGGCGAAAGGGGGATGTGCTGCAAGGCGATTAAGTTGGGTAACGCCAGGGTTTTCCCAGTCACGA
CGTTGTAAAACGACGGCCAGTGCCAAGCTGACGCGTGTAGTCTTATGCAATACTCTTGTAGTCTTGCAAC
ATGGTAACGATGAGTTAGCAACATGCCTTACAAGGAGAGAAAAAGCACCGTGCATGCCGATTGGTGGAAG
TAAGGTGGTACGATCGTGCCTTATTAGGAAGGCAACAGACGGGTCTGACATGGATTGGACGAACCACTGA
ATTGCCGCATTGCAGAGATATTGTATTTAAGTGCCTAGCTCGATACATAAACGGGTCTCTCTGGTTAGAC
CAGATCTGAGCCTGGGAGCTCTCTGGCTAACTAGGGAACCCACTGCTTAAGCCTCAATAAAGCTTGCCTT
GAGTGCTTCAAGTAGTGTGTGCCCGTCTGTTGTGTGACTCTGGTAACTAGAGATCCCTCAGACCCTTTTA
GTCAGTGTGGAAAATCTCTAGCAGTGGCGCCCGAACAGGGACTTGAAAGCGAAAGGGAAACCAGAGGAGC
TCTCTCGACGCAGGACTCGGCTTGCTGAAGCGCGCACGGCAAGAGGCGAGGGGCGGCGACTGGTGAGTAC
GCCAAAAATTTTGACTAGCGGAGGCTAGAAGGAGAGAGATGGGTGCGAGAGCGTCAGTATTAAGCGGGGG
AGAATTAGATCGCGATGGGAAAAAATTCGGTTAAGGCCAGGGGGAAAGAAAAAATATAAATTAAAACATA
TAGTATGGGCAAGCAGGGAGCTAGAACGATTCGCAGTTAATCCTGGCCTGTTAGAAACATCAGAAGGCTG
TAGACAAATACTGGGACAGCTACAACCATCCCTTCAGACAGGATCAGAAGAACTTAGATCATTATATAAT
ACAGTAGCAACCCTCTATTGTGTGCATCAAAGGATAGAGATAAAAGACACCAAGGAAGCTTTAGACAAGA
TAGAGGAAGAGCAAAACAAAAGTAAGACCACCGCACAGCAAGCGGCCGCTGATCTTCAGACCTGGAGGAG
GAGATATGAGGGACAATTGGAGAAGTGAATTATATAAATATAAAGTAGTAAAAATTGAACCATTAGGAGT
AGCACCCACCAAGGCAAAGAGAAGAGTGGTGCAGAGAGAAAAAAGAGCAGTGGGAATAGGAGCTTTGTTC
CTTGGGTTCTTGGGAGCAGCAGGAAGCACTATGGGCGCAGCGTCAATGACGCTGACGGTACAGGCCAGAC
AATTATTGTCTGGTATAGTGCAGCAGCAGAACAATTTGCTGAGGGCTATTGAGGCGCAACAGCATCTGTT
GCAACTCACAGTCTGGGGCATCAAGCAGCTCCAGGCAAGAATCCTGGCTGTGGAAAGATACCTAAAGGAT
CAACAGCTCCTGGGGATTTGGGGTTGCTCTGGAAAACTCATTTGCACCACTGCTGTGCCTTGGAATGCTA
GTTGGAGTAATAAATCTCTGGAACAGATTTGGAATCACACGACCTGGATGGAGTGGGACAGAGAAATTAA
CAATTACACAAGCTTAATACACTCCTTAATTGAAGAATCGCAAAACCAGCAAGAAAAGAATGAACAAGAA
TTATTGGAATTAGATAAATGGGCAAGTTTGTGGAATTGGTTTAACATAACAAATTGGCTGTGGTATATAA
AATTATTCATAATGATAGTAGGAGGCTTGGTAGGTTTAAGAATAGTTTTTGCTGTACTTTCTATAGTGAA
TAGAGTTAGGCAGGGATATTCACCATTATCGTTTCAGACCCACCTCCCAACCCCGAGGGGACCCGACAGG
CCCGAAGGAATAGAAGAAGAAGGTGGAGAGAGAGACAGAGACAGATCCATTCGATTAGTGAACGGATCTC
GACGGTATCGGTTAACTTTTAAAAGAAAAGGGGGGATTGGGGGGTACAGTGCAGGGGAAAGAATAGTAGA
CATAATAGCAACAGACATACAAACTAAAGAATTACAAAAACAAATTACAAAATTCAAAATTTTATCGATA
AGCTTGGGAGTTCCGCGTTACATAACTTACGGTAAATGGCCCGCCTGGCTGACCGCCCAACGACCCCCGC
CCATTGACGTCAATAATGACGTATGTTCCCATAGTAACGCCAATAGGGACTTTCCATTGACGTCAATGGG
TGGAGTATTTACGGTAAACTGCCCACTTGGCAGTACATCAAGTGTATCATATGCCAAGTACGCCCCCTAT
TGACGTCAATGACGGTAAATGGCCCGCCTGGCATTATGCCCAGTACATGACCTTATGGGACTTTCCTACT
TGGCAGTACATCTACGTATTAGTCATCGCTATTACCATGGTGATGCGGTTTTGGCAGTACATCAATGGGC
GTGGATAGCGGTTTGACTCACGGGGATTTCCAAGTCTCCACCCCATTGACGTCAATGGGAGTTTGTTTTG
GCACCAAAATCAACGGGACTTTCCAAAATGTCGTAACAACTCCGCCCCATTGACGCAAATGGGCGGTAGG
CGTGTACGGTGGGAGGTCTATATAAGCAGAGCTCGTTTAGTGAACCGTCAGATCGCCTGGAGACGCCATC
CACGCTGTTTTGACCTCCATAGAAGACACCGACTCTAGAACCTGCAGCAAGCTTTGATCAGCTAGCCTCG
AGACCATGGACTACAAGGACGACGATGACAAGGAGTCGAGTAAAAAGATGGACTCTCCTGGCGCGCTGCA
GACTAACCCGCCGCTAAAGCTGCACACTGACCGCAGTGCTGGGACGCCAGTTTTTGTCCCTGAACAAGGA
GGTTACAAGGAAAAGTTTGTGAAGACCGTGGAGGACAAGTACAAGTGTGAGAAGTGCCACCTGGTGCTGT
GCAGCCCGAAGCAGACCGAGTGTGGGCACCGCTTCTGCGAGAGCTGCATGGCGGCCCTGCTGAGCTCTTC
AAGTCCAAAATGTACAGCGTGTCAAGAGAGCATCGTTAAAGATAAGGTGTTTAAGGATAATTGCTGCAAG
AGAGAAATTCTGGCTCTTCAGATCTATTGTCGGAATGAAAGCAGAGGTTGTGCAGAGCAGTTAATGCTGG
GACATCTGCTGGTGCATTTAAAAAATGATTGCCATTTTGAAGAACTTCCATGTGTGCGTCCTGACTGCAA
AGAAAAGGTCTTGAGGAAAGACCTGCGAGACCACGTGGAGAAGGCGTGTAAATACCGGGAAGCCACATGC
AGCCACTGCAAGAGTCAGGTTCCGATGATCGCGCTGCAGAAACACGAAGACACCGACTGTCCCTGCGTGG
TGGTGTCCTGCCCTCACAAGTGCAGCGTCCAGACTCTCCTGAGGAGCGAGGGGACAAACCAGCAGATCAA
GGCCCACGAGGCCAGCTCCGCCGTGCAGCACGTCAACCTGCTGAAGGAGTGGAGCAACTCGCTCGAAAAG
AAGGTTTCCTTGTTGCAGAATGAAAGTGTAGAAAAAAACAAGAGCATACAAAGTTTGCACAATCAGATAT
GTAGCTTTGAAATTGAAATTGAGAGACAAAAGGAAATGCTTCGAAATAATGAATCCAAAATCCTTCATTT
ACAGCGAGTGATAGACAGCCAAGCAGAGAAACTGAAGGAGCTTGACAAGGAGATCCGGCCCTTCCGGCAG
AACTGGGAGGAAGCAGACAGCATGAAGAGCAGCGTGGAGTCCCTCCAGAACCGCGTGACCGAGCTGGAGA
GCGTGGACAAGAGCGCGGGGCAAGTGGCTCGGAACACAGGCCTGCTGGAGTCCCAGCTGAGCCGGCATGA
CCAGATGCTGAGTGTGCACGACATCCGCCTAGCCGACATGGACCTGCGCTTCCAGGTCCTGGAGACCGCC
AGCTACAATGGAGTGCTCATCTGGAAGATTCGCGACTACAAGCGGCGGAAGCAGGAGGCCGTCATGGGGA
AGACCCTGTCCCTTTACAGCCAGCCTTTCTACACTGGTTACTTTGGCTATAAGATGTGTGCCAGGGTCTA
CCTGAACGGGGACGGGATGGGGAAGGGGACGCACTTGTCGCTGTTTTTTGTCATCATGCGTGGAGAATAT
GATGCCCTGCTTCCTTGGCCGTTTAAGCAGAAAGTGACACTCATGCTGATGGATCAGGGGTCCTCTCGAC
GTCATTTGGGAGATGCATTCAAGCCCGACCCCAACAGCAGCAGCTTCAAGAAGCCCACTGGAGAGATGAA
TATCGCCTCTGGCTGCCCAGTCTTTGTGGCCCAAACTGTTCTAGAAAATGGGACATATATTAAAGATGAT
ACAATTTTTATTAAAGTCATAGTGGATACTTCGGATCTGCCCGATCCCTGAGGATCCGTCGACAATCAAC
CTCTGGATTACAAAATTTGTGAAAGATTGACTGGTATTCTTAACTATGTTGCTCCTTTTACGCTATGTGG
ATACGCTGCTTTAATGCCTTTGTATCATGCTATTGCTTCCCGTATGGCTTTCATTTTCTCCTCCTTGTAT
AAATCCTGGTTGCTGTCTCTTTATGAGGAGTTGTGGCCCGTTGTCAGGCAACGTGGCGTGGTGTGCACTG
TGTTTGCTGACGCAACCCCCACTGGTTGGGGCATTGCCACCACCTGTCAGCTCCTTTCCGGGACTTTCGC
TTTCCCCCTCCCTATTGCCACGGCGGAACTCATCGCCGCCTGCCTTGCCCGCTGCTGGACAGGGGCTCGG
CTGTTGGGCACTGACAATTCCGTGGTGTTGTCGGGGAAGCTGACGTCCTTTCCATGGCTGCTCGCCTGTG
TTGCCACCTGGATTCTGCGCGGGACGTCCTTCTGCTACGTCCCTTCGGCCCTCAATCCAGCGGACCTTCC
TTCCCGCGGCCTGCTGCCGGCTCTGCGGCCTCTTCCGCGTCTTCGCCTTCGCCCTCAGACGAGTCGGATC
TCCCTTTGGGCCGCCTCCCCGCCTGGAATTCGAGCTCGGTACCTTTAAGACCAATGACTTACAAGGCAGC
TGTAGATCTTAGCCACTTTTTAAAAGAAAAGGGGGGACTGGAAGGGCTAATTCACTCCCAACGAAGACAA
GATCTGCTTTTTGCTTGTACTGGGTCTCTCTGGTTAGACCAGATCTGAGCCTGGGAGCTCTCTGGCTAAC
TAGGGAACCCACTGCTTAAGCCTCAATAAAGCTTGCCTTGAGTGCTTCAAGTAGTGTGTGCCCGTCTGTT
GTGTGACTCTGGTAACTAGAGATCCCTCAGACCCTTTTAGTCAGTGTGGAAAATCTCTAGCAGTAGTAGT
TCATGTCATCTTATTATTCAGTATTTATAACTTGCAAAGAAATGAATATCAGAGAGTGAGAGGAACTTGT
TTATTGCAGCTTATAATGGTTACAAATAAAGCAATAGCATCACAAATTTCACAAATAAAGCATTTTTTTC
ACTGCATTCTAGTTGTGGTTTGTCCAAACTCATCAATGTATCTTATCATGTCTGGCTCTAGCTATCCCGC
CCCTAACTCCGCCCATCCCGCCCCTAACTCCGCCCAGTTCCGCCCATTCTCCGCCCCATGGCTGACTAAT
TTTTTTTATTTATGCAGAGGCCGAGGCCGCCTCGGCCTCTGAGCTATTCCAGAAGTAGTGAGGAGGCTTT
TTTGGAGGCCTAGGCTTTTGCGGGCCCAAATTCGTAATCATGTCATAGCTGTTTCCTGTGTGAAATTGTT
ATCCGCTCACAATTCCACACAACATACGAGCCGGAAGCATAAAGTGTAAAGCCTGGGGTGCCTAATGAGT
GAGCTAACTCACATTAATTGCGTTGCGCTCACTGCCCGCTTTCCAGTCGGGAAACCTGTCGTGCCAGCTG
CATTAATGAATCGGCCAACGCGCGGGGAGAGGCGGTTTGCGTATTGGGCGCTCTTCCGCTTCCTCGCTCA
CTGACTCGCTGCGCTCGGTCGTTCGGCTGCGGCGAGCGGTATCAGCTCACTCAAAGGCGGTAATACGGTT
ATCCACAGAATCAGGGGATAACGCAGGAAAGAACATGTGAGCAAAAGGCCAGCAAAAGGCCAGGAACCGT
AAAAAGGCCGCGTTGCTGGCGTTTTTCCATAGGCTCCGCCCCCCTGACGAGCATCACAAAAATCGACGCT
CAAGTCAGAGGTGGCGAAACCCGACAGGACTATAAAGATACCAGGCGTTTCCCCCTGGAAGCTCCCTCGT
GCGCTCTCCTGTTCCGACCCTGCCGCTTACCGGATACCTGTCCGCCTTTCTCCCTTCGGGAAGCGTGGCG
CTTTCTCATAGCTCACGCTGTAGGTATCTCAGTTCGGTGTAGGTCGTTCGCTCCAAGCTGGGCTGTGTGC
ACGAACCCCCCGTTCAGCCCGACCGCTGCGCCTTATCCGGTAACTATCGTCTTGAGTCCAACCCGGTAAG
ACACGACTTATCGCCACTGGCAGCAGCCACTGGTAACAGGATTAGCAGAGCGAGGTATGTAGGCGGTGCT
ACAGAGTTCTTGAAGTGGTGGCCTAACTACGGCTACACTAGAAGAACAGTATTTGGTATCTGCGCTCTGC
TGAAGCCAGTTACCTTCGGAAAAAGAGTTGGTAGCTCTTGATCCGGCAAACAAACCACCGCTGGTAGCGG
TGGTTTTTTTGTTTGCAAGCAGCAGATTACGCGCAGAAAAAAAGGATCTCAAGAAGATCCTTTGATCTTT
TCTACGGGGTCTGACGCTCAGTGGAACGAAAACTCACGTTAAGGGATTTTGGTCATGAGATTATCAAAAA
GGATCTTCACCTAGATCCTTTTAAATTAAAAATGAAGTTTTAAATCAATCTAAAGTATATATGAGTAAAC
TTGGTCTGACAGTTACCAATGCTTAATCAGTGAGGCACCTATCTCAGCGATCTGTCTATTTCGTTCATCC
ATAGTTGCCTGACTCCCCGTCGTGTAGATAACTACGATACGGGAGGGCTTACCATCTGGCCCCAGTGCTG
CAATGATACCGCGAGACCCACGCTCACCGGCTCCAGATTTATCAGCAATAAACCAGCCAGCCGGAAGGGC
CGAGCGCAGAAGTGGTCCTGCAACTTTATCCGCCTCCATCCAGTCTATTAATTGTTGCCGGGAAGCTAGA
GTAAGTAGTTCGCCAGTTAATAGTTTGCGCAACGTTGTTGCCATTGCTACAGGCATCGTGGTGTCACGCT
CGTCGTTTGGTATGGCTTCATTCAGCTCCGGTTCCCAACGATCAAGGCGAGTTACATGATCCCCCATGTT
GTGCAAAAAAGCGGTTAGCTCCTTCGGTCCTCCGATCGTTGTCAGAAGTAAGTTGGCCGCAGTGTTATCA
CTCATGGTTATGGCAGCACTGCATAATTCTCTTACTGTCATGCCATCCGTAAGATGCTTTTCTGTGACTG
GTGAGTACTCAACCAAGTCATTCTGAGAATAGTGTATGCGGCGACCGAGTTGCTCTTGCCCGGCGTCAAT
ACGGGATAATACCGCGCCACATAGCAGAACTTTAAAAGTGCTCATCATTGGAAAACGTTCTTCGGGGCGA
AAACTCTCAAGGATCTTACCGCTGTTGAGATCCAGTTCGATGTAACCCACTCGTGCACCCAACTGATCTT
CAGCATCTTTTACTTTCACCAGCGTTTCTGGGTGAGCAAAAACAGGAAGGCAAAATGCCGCAAAAAAGGG
AATAAGGGCGACACGGAAATGTTGAATACTCATACTCTTCCTTTTTCAATATTATTGAAGCATTTATCAG
GGTTATTGTCTCATGAGCGGATACATATTTGAATGTATTTAGAAAAATAAACAAATAGGGGTTCCGCGCA
CATTTCCCCGAAAAGTGCCACCTGACGTCTAAGAAACCATTATTATC
